Addgene plasmid #212408: pTwist-SARS-CoV-2 Spike-deltaC18 (Quail)
Purpose: Encodes SARS-CoV-2 spike D614G,Q677H,T732S for pseudovirus production
Depositing lab: Alejandro Balazs. Depositing organization: Massachusetts General Hospital. Publication: Ongoing evolution of SARS-CoV-2 drives escape from mRNA vaccine-induced humoral immunity. Roederer AL, Cao Y, Denis KS, Sheehan ML, Li CJ, Lam EC, Gregory DJ, Poznansky MC, Iafrate AJ, Canaday DH, Gravenstein S, Garcia-Beltran WF, Balazs AB. medRxiv [Preprint]. 2024 Mar 7:2024.03.05.24303815. doi: 10.1101/2024.03.05.24303815. PubMed 38496628.
Backbone
  Vector backbone: pTwist-CMV-BetaGlobin-WPRE-Neo
  Backbone manufacturer: Twist
  Vector type: Mammalian Expression
Growth in bacteria
  Bacterial resistance: Ampicillin, 100 μg/mL
  Growth temperature: 37°C
  Growth strain: DH5alpha
  Copy number: High Copy
Gene/Insert
  Gene/Insert name: SARS-CoV-2 Spike D614G,Q677H,T732S
  Species: Severe acute respiratory syndrome coronavirus 2
  Mutation: D614G,Q677H,T732S
  Entrez Gene: S (a.k.a. GU280_gp02, spike glycoprotein)
  Promoter: CAG
  Cloning method: Ligation Independent Cloning
Terms and licenses: Academic/Nonprofit Terms; Industry Terms: Not Available to Industry
Depositor comments: Please visit https://www.medrxiv.org/content/10.1101/2024.03.05.24303815v1 for medRxiv preprint.
How to cite: pTwist-SARS-CoV-2 Spike-deltaC18 (Quail) was a gift from Alejandro Balazs (Addgene plasmid # 212408 ; http://n2t.net/addgene:212408 ; RRID:Addgene_212408)
