[The description below was written by a language model from this plasmid's Addgene catalogue record and pLannotate feature annotations shown in this document.]
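Description:
pTwist-SARS-CoV-2 Spike-deltaC18 (Quail) is a mammalian expression plasmid built on the commercial pTwist-CMV-BetaGlobin-WPRE-Neo backbone. It encodes a SARS-CoV-2 spike glycoprotein carrying the substitutions D614G, Q677H and T732S. The "deltaC18" in the name indicates removal of the last 18 residues of the cytoplasmic tail, a truncation commonly used to improve spike incorporation into pseudotyped particles. This fits the annotated spike reading frame of 3,765 nt, which is slightly shorter than full length. In bacteria the plasmid replicates at high copy from a ColE1/pUC-type origin and is selected with ampicillin through the AmpR β-lactamase gene.

The catalogue entry lists the promoter as CAG. However, the feature table from the full 10,462 nt sequence shows a CMV enhancer, CMV promoter elements and a truncated human β-globin intron upstream of the spike gene, which agrees with the backbone name. The exact promoter designation is therefore inconsistent within the record. Downstream of the spike gene, a WPRE increases transcript stability and expression, and an SV40 polyadenylation signal is annotated after it, although on the reverse strand. A separate cassette in which the SV40 early promoter drives neo, ended by a bGH poly(A) signal, would allow G418 selection in mammalian cells. β-globin insulator fragments, T7 and rrnG terminators and a synthetic poly(A) signal flank the expression units to limit transcriptional read-through.

The stated purpose is pseudovirus production, with the plasmid supplying the envelope glycoprotein in producer cells. The associated study examined how SARS-CoV-2 variants escape vaccine-induced antibody responses.
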