Features (pLannotate 1.2.2; 21 found; start..end, strand, type, name):
      1..3765    +  CDS            S: SPIKE_SARS2 - Experimental evidence at protein level: Swiss-Prot protein existence level 1. [Spike glycoprotein]: May down-regulate host tetherin (BST2) by lysosomal degradation, thereby counteracting its antiviral activity. From Severe acute respiratory syndrome coronavirus 2 (2019-nCoV) (SARS-CoV-2).
   3839..4427    +  misc_feature   WPRE: woodchuck hepatitis virus posttranscriptional regulatory element
   4480..4601    -  polyA_signal   SV40 poly(A) signal: SV40 polyadenylation signal
   4624..4693    -  CDS            large T antigen (fragment): large T antigen from SV40 (simian virus 40)
   4716..4762    +  terminator     T7 terminator: transcription terminator for bacteriophage T7 RNA polymerase
   4792..4928    +  terminator     rrnG terminator: transcription terminator from the E. coli ribosomal RNA rrnG operon (Albrechtsen et al., 1991)
   4973..5044    +  misc_feature   3' β-globin insulator: insulator downstream of the human β-globin locus (Farrell et al., 2002)
   5089..5285    +  promoter       SV40 promoter: SV40 early promoter
   5299..6090    +  CDS            neo: KKA2_KLEPN - Also known as kan, nptII. Experimental evidence at protein level: Swiss-Prot protein existence level 1. Resistance to kanamycin, neomycin, paromomycin, ribostamycin, butirosin and gentamicin B. From Klebsiella pneumoniae.
   6104..6328    +  polyA_signal   bGH poly(A) signal: bovine growth hormone polyadenylation signal
   6524..7112    -  rep_origin     ori: high-copy-number ColE1/pMB1/pBR322/pUC origin of replication
   7284..7348    -  CDS            bla(M) (fragment): β-lactamase lacking the signal sequence; bla(M); allows cytosolic expression of β-lactamase
   7858..8718    +  CDS            AmpR: β-lactamase; bla; confers resistance to ampicillin, carbenicillin, and related antibiotics
   8731..8867    +  terminator     rrnG terminator: transcription terminator from the E. coli ribosomal RNA rrnG operon (Albrechtsen et al., 1991)
   9019..9090    +  misc_feature   5' β-globin insulator: insulator upstream of the human β-globin locus (Farrell et al., 2002)
   9095..9141    -  terminator     T7 terminator: transcription terminator for bacteriophage T7 RNA polymerase
   9159..9207    -  polyA_signal   poly(A) signal: synthetic polyadenylation signal
   9288..9591    +  enhancer       CMV enhancer: human cytomegalovirus immediate early enhancer
   9664..9681    -  promoter       CMV promoter (fragment): human cytomegalovirus (CMV) immediate early promoter
   9744..9795    +  promoter       CMVd2 promoter: truncated human cytomegalovirus (CMV) immediate early promoter that yields moderately reduced expression relative to the full-length promoter
   9929..10404   +  intron         β-globin intron: internally truncated intron from human β-globin
>Addgene plasmid #212408 | pTwist-SARS-CoV-2 Spike-deltaC18 (Quail) | addgene full sequence | sequence record 431641 | Addgene NGS Result
ATGTTTGTGTTCCTCGTTCTCCTGCCCCTCGTTTCTTCCCAATGCGTGAACCTCACAACTAGAACGCAGC
TCCCACCCGCTTACACGAACTCTTTTACTCGTGGAGTATACTATCCCGATAAAGTCTTTAGGTCCAGTGT
CCTTCATTCTACTCAAGACCTTTTCCTGCCATTCTTCTCAAATGTCACCTGGTTCCATGCTATCCACGTT
TCTGGCACCAACGGAACTAAACGATTTGATAATCCCGTCTTGCCATTTAACGATGGCGTATACTTTGCCT
CAACGGAGAAGTCCAACATTATCCGGGGATGGATATTTGGCACCACCCTGGACTCCAAGACACAGTCTCT
CCTCATTGTGAACAACGCCACCAATGTCGTCATCAAAGTCTGTGAATTTCAATTTTGTAACGATCCCTTT
CTCGGGGTTTATTATCATAAGAATAACAAGTCTTGGATGGAGTCAGAGTTCCGCGTTTACAGTTCCGCTA
ACAACTGTACTTTTGAGTACGTTTCCCAACCATTTCTCATGGATCTTGAAGGGAAGCAAGGCAACTTCAA
GAATCTCCGCGAATTTGTGTTTAAGAATATAGACGGCTACTTCAAAATTTATAGCAAGCATACCCCGATA
AATCTGGTTCGGGATCTCCCTCAAGGCTTCTCCGCGTTGGAACCCCTCGTGGACTTGCCGATTGGCATCA
ACATCACCCGGTTCCAAACCCTTCTTGCCCTTCATCGAAGCTACCTCACGCCTGGCGACAGTAGTAGTGG
TTGGACAGCGGGCGCAGCAGCCTACTATGTGGGATATTTGCAACCACGCACCTTTCTTCTCAAATATAAC
GAAAACGGAACAATTACCGATGCCGTAGACTGTGCCCTCGATCCCCTGTCCGAAACTAAATGCACACTCA
AGTCCTTCACAGTTGAGAAAGGCATATACCAAACCAGTAACTTCCGCGTCCAACCCACCGAATCCATTGT
TCGATTCCCTAACATCACCAATTTGTGTCCTTTCGGTGAAGTATTTAATGCCACTCGATTTGCATCAGTT
TATGCCTGGAATCGCAAGCGAATATCAAATTGTGTTGCAGATTATAGTGTCCTGTATAATAGCGCATCAT
TCAGCACTTTTAAGTGTTATGGGGTCAGCCCTACGAAATTGAATGACTTGTGTTTTACCAACGTTTACGC
AGATTCTTTCGTCATACGCGGCGACGAAGTCCGACAGATTGCACCGGGGCAAACCGGAAAGATAGCAGAC
TATAATTATAAGTTGCCGGATGACTTCACCGGCTGCGTTATAGCATGGAACTCCAATAATCTCGATTCAA
AAGTCGGCGGCAACTATAATTATCTTTACCGCCTGTTTCGCAAGTCAAATCTGAAGCCCTTTGAACGTGA
CATCTCCACCGAAATTTATCAAGCTGGCAGCACCCCATGTAATGGAGTGGAAGGGTTTAACTGTTATTTT
CCCCTTCAATCATACGGATTTCAACCAACAAATGGGGTGGGCTATCAACCATATCGGGTGGTAGTCTTGA
GCTTTGAGCTGCTCCACGCACCGGCTACAGTTTGCGGACCGAAGAAAAGCACTAACCTGGTGAAGAATAA
ATGTGTGAACTTCAACTTTAATGGGCTCACCGGAACAGGGGTGCTGACAGAATCAAACAAGAAATTTCTC
CCTTTTCAACAATTTGGTAGAGACATTGCCGATACCACAGATGCCGTCCGCGATCCGCAAACACTGGAAA
TCCTCGATATAACACCCTGTAGCTTCGGCGGGGTCAGCGTGATAACTCCCGGAACGAACACATCCAACCA
AGTGGCTGTCCTGTATCAAGGTGTCAACTGTACCGAAGTCCCTGTGGCGATACACGCCGACCAACTGACA
CCCACCTGGAGAGTCTACTCAACAGGTTCCAATGTCTTTCAAACTAGAGCGGGTTGTCTCATTGGCGCTG
AGCATGTCAATAATTCATACGAATGTGATATTCCTATTGGGGCAGGAATCTGTGCGTCTTATCAAACTCA
TACGAACTCACCACGGCGCGCTCGCTCAGTAGCCAGCCAGTCCATAATCGCCTATACCATGAGTCTCGGG
GCTGAGAACTCCGTGGCTTATTCAAACAATTCCATCGCAATCCCAACTAACTTTACCATTAGCGTTACCA
CGGAAATCTTGCCCGTCAGCATGAGTAAGACGAGCGTAGACTGTACGATGTATATCTGTGGGGATTCCAC
CGAGTGTAGCAACCTCTTGCTTCAATACGGGTCTTTCTGTACTCAACTCAACCGAGCATTGACCGGAATT
GCGGTCGAACAAGACAAGAATACCCAAGAGGTGTTCGCACAAGTAAAGCAAATATACAAAACGCCGCCAA
TCAAAGATTTTGGCGGGTTTAATTTTAGCCAAATACTGCCAGACCCATCTAAGCCTTCAAAACGCAGCTT
TATCGAGGATCTGCTGTTCAACAAAGTTACGTTGGCTGACGCGGGTTTCATTAAGCAGTATGGGGATTGT
TTGGGAGACATTGCGGCCCGCGACCTTATCTGTGCTCAAAAATTCAATGGGTTGACAGTTCTGCCCCCTC
TGCTCACTGATGAGATGATTGCACAGTATACATCAGCATTGTTGGCAGGAACCATTACATCCGGCTGGAC
TTTTGGCGCGGGTGCGGCCCTTCAAATACCTTTCGCTATGCAAATGGCTTACAGATTCAATGGGATTGGT
GTCACGCAAAATGTATTGTATGAAAATCAGAAGCTGATCGCTAATCAATTTAACAGCGCGATTGGCAAGA
TCCAAGATTCACTGTCAAGCACAGCGTCCGCCCTCGGCAAACTCCAAGATGTTGTGAATCAAAACGCCCA
GGCCCTGAATACCCTCGTGAAGCAACTGAGTTCTAACTTCGGCGCAATCTCCAGCGTCCTCAACGACATA
TTGTCCAGACTTGATAAGGTGGAAGCCGAGGTGCAAATTGATCGGCTCATCACAGGCAGGCTCCAGTCAC
TCCAAACTTATGTGACACAACAGTTGATCCGGGCTGCTGAGATACGAGCAAGCGCCAACCTGGCCGCCAC
TAAAATGTCAGAGTGCGTGCTCGGGCAGTCCAAACGGGTTGACTTTTGTGGCAAGGGCTATCACTTGATG
TCCTTCCCCCAATCCGCCCCACATGGAGTGGTCTTTCTCCACGTCACTTATGTCCCTGCTCAAGAGAAGA
ACTTTACGACAGCTCCAGCAATCTGTCACGATGGCAAAGCGCACTTTCCCAGGGAAGGCGTTTTCGTCAG
TAATGGCACGCATTGGTTTGTGACCCAAAGGAATTTCTATGAACCCCAAATCATAACCACTGACAATACA
TTTGTCTCAGGCAACTGTGATGTGGTCATTGGGATCGTGAACAACACGGTATATGATCCCCTGCAACCCG
AGTTGGATAGCTTCAAAGAGGAATTGGATAAATACTTTAAGAATCATACTTCACCCGATGTTGATCTCGG
GGACATATCAGGAATAAATGCAAGTGTCGTCAACATTCAGAAAGAGATTGATCGCCTTAATGAGGTCGCC
AAGAACTTGAATGAATCTTTGATCGACTTGCAAGAACTGGGCAAATACGAACAATATATTAAATGGCCCT
GGTACATTTGGTTGGGCTTTATCGCCGGACTTATAGCTATCGTTATGGTCACAATTATGTTGTGCTGTAT
GACTAGCTGTTGTTCCTGCTTGAAAGGATGTTGCAGTTGCGGATCTTGTTGTAAATAAAGGATCCTCTAG
AAGTTGTCTCCTCCTGCACTGACTGACTGATACAATCGATTTCTGGATCCGCAGGCCTAATCAACCTCTG
GATTACAAAATTTGTGAAAGATTGACTGGTATTCTTAACTATGTTGCTCCTTTTACGCTATGTGGATACG
CTGCTTTAATGCCTTTGTATCATGCTATTGCTTCCCGTATGGCTTTCATTTTCTCCTCCTTGTATAAATC
CTGGTTGCTGTCTCTTTATGAGGAGTTGTGGCCCGTTGTCAGGCAACGTGGCGTGGTGTGCACTGTGTTT
GCTGACGCAACCCCCACTGGTTGGGGCATTGCCACCACCTGTCAGCTCCTTTCCGGGACTTTCGCTTTCC
CCCTCCCTATTGCCACGGCGGAACTCATCGCCGCCTGCCTTGCCCGCTGCTGGACAGGGGCTCGGCTGTT
GGGCACTGACAATTCCGTGGTGTTGTCGGGGAAGCTGACGTCCTTTCCATGGCTGCTCGCCTGTGTTGCC
ACCTGGATTCTGCGCGGGACGTCCTTCTGCTACGTCCCTTCGGCCCTCAATCCAGCGGACCTTCCTTCCC
GCGGCCTGCTGCCGGCTCTGCGGCCTCTTCCGCGTCTTCGCCTTCGCCCTCAGACGAGTCGGATCTCCCT
TTGGGCCGCCTCCCCGCCTGTCTAGCTTGACTGACTGAGATACAGCGTACCTTCAGCTCACAGACATGAT
AAGATACATTGATGAGTTTGGACAAACCACAACTAGAATGCAGTGAAAAAAATGCTTTATTTGTGAAATT
TGTGATGCTATTGCTTTATTTGTAACCATTATAAGCTGCAATAAACAAGTTAACAACAACAATTGCATTC
ATTTTATGTTTCAGGTTCAGGGGGAGGTGTGGGAGGTTTTTTAAAGCAAGTAAAACCTCTACAAATGTGG
TATTGGCCCATCTCTATCGGTATCGTAGCATAACCCCTTGGGGCCTCTAAACGGGTCTTGAGGGGTTTTT
TGTGCCCCTCGGGCCGGATTGCTATCTACCGGCATTGGCGCAGAAAAAAATGCCTGATGCGACGCTGCGC
GTCTTATACTCCCACATATGCCAGATTCAGCAACGGATACGGCTTCCCCAACTTGCCCACTTCCATACGT
GTCCTCCTTACCAGAAATTTATCCTTAAGGTCGTCAGCTATCCTGCAGGCGATCTCTCGATTTCGATCAA
GACATTCCTTTAATGGTCTTTTCTGGACACCACTAGGGGTCAGAAGTAGTTCATCAAACTTTCTTCCCTC
CCTAATCTCATTGGTTACCTTGGGCTATCGAAACTTAATTAAGCGATCTGCATCTCAATTAGTCAGCAAC
CATAGTCCCGCCCCTAACTCCGCCCATCCCGCCCCTAACTCCGCCCAGTTCCGCCCATTCTCCGCCCCAT
CGCTGACTAATTTTTTTTATTTATGCAGAGGCCGAGGCCGCCTCGGCCTCTGAGCTATTCCAGAAGTAGT
GAGGAGGCTTTTTTGGAGGCCTAGGCTTTTGCAAAGGAGGTAGCCAACATGATTGAACAAGATGGATTGC
ACGCAGGTTCTCCCGCCGCTTGGGTGGAGAGGCTATTCGGCTATGACTGGGCACAACAGACAATCGGCTG
CTCTGATGCCGCCGTGTTCCGGCTGTCAGCGCAGGGGCGCCCGGTTCTTTTTGTCAAGACCGACCTGTCC
GGTGCCCTGAATGAACTCCAGGACGAGGCAGCGCGGCTATCGTGGCTGGCCACGACGGGCGTTCCTTGCG
CAGCTGTGCTCGACGTTGTCACTGAAGCGGGAAGGGACTGGCTGCTATTGGGCGAAGTGCCGGGGCAGGA
TCTCCTGTCATCTCACCTTGCTCCTGCCGAGAAAGTATCCATCATGGCTGATGCAATGCGGCGGCTGCAT
ACGCTTGATCCGGCTACCTGCCCATTCGACCACCAAGCGAAACATCGCATCGAGCGAGCACGTACTCGGA
TGGAAGCCGGTCTTGTCGATCAGGATGATCTGGACGAAGAGCATCAGGGGCTCGCGCCAGCCGAACTGTT
CGCCAGGCTCAAGGCGCGGATGCCCGACGGCGAGGATCTCGTCGTGACCCACGGCGATGCCTGCTTGCCG
AATATCATGGTGGAAAATGGCCGCTTTTCTGGATTCATCGACTGTGGCCGGCTGGGTGTGGCGGACCGCT
ATCAGGACATAGCGTTGGCTACCCGTGATATTGCTGAAGAGCTTGGCGGCGAATGGGCTGACCGCTTCCT
CGTGCTTTACGGTATCGCCGCTCCCGATTCGCAGCGCATCGCCTTCTATCGCCTTCTTGACGAGTTCTTC
TAGTATGTAAGCCCTGTGCCTTCTAGTTGCCAGCCATCTGTTGTTTGCCCCTCCCCCGTGCCTTCCTTGA
CCCTGGAAGGTGCCACTCCCACTGTCCTTTCCTAATAAAATGAGGAAATTGCATCGCATTGTCTGAGTAG
GTGTCATTCTATTCTGGGGGGTGGGGTGGGGCAGGACAGCAAGGGGGAGGATTGGGAAGACAATAGCAGG
CATGCTGGGGATGCGGTGGGCTCTATGGTTAATTAACCAGTCAAGTCAGCTACTTGGCGAGATCGACTTG
TCTGGGTTTCGACTACGCTCAGAATTGCGTCAGTCAAGTTCGATCTGGTCCTTGCTATTGCACCCGTTCT
CCGATTACGAGTTTCATTTAAATCATGTGAGCAAAAGGCCAGCAAAAGGCCAGGAACCGTAAAAAGGCCG
CGTTGCTGGCGTTTTTCCATAGGCTCCGCCCCCCTGACGAGCATCACAAAAATCGACGCTCAAGTCAGAG
GTGGCGAAACCCGACAGGACTATAAAGATACCAGGCGTTTCCCCCTGGAAGCTCCCTCGTGCGCTCTCCT
GTTCCGACCCTGCCGCTTACCGGATACCTGTCCGCCTTTCTCCCTTCGGGAAGCGTGGCGCTTTCTCATA
GCTCACGCTGTAGGTATCTCAGTTCGGTGTAGGTCGTTCGCTCCAAGCTGGGCTGTGTGCACGAACCCCC
CGTTCAGCCCGACCGCTGCGCCTTATCCGGTAACTATCGTCTTGAGTCCAACCCGGTAAGACACGACTTA
TCGCCACTGGCAGCAGCCACTGGTAACAGGATTAGCAGAGCGAGGTATGTAGGCGGTGCTACAGAGTTCT
TGAAGTGGTGGCCTAACTACGGCTACACTAGAAGAACAGTATTTGGTATCTGCGCTCTGCTGAAGCCAGT
TACCTTCGGAAAAAGAGTTGGTAGCTCTTGATCCGGCAAACAAACCACCGCTGGTAGCGGTGGTTTTTTT
GTTTGCAAGCAGCAGATTACGCGCAGAAAAAAAGGATCTCAAGAAGATCCTTTGATCTTTTCTACGGGGT
CTGACGCTCAGTGGAACGAAAACTCACGTTAAGGGATTTTGGTCATGAGATTATCAAAAAGGATCTTCAC
CTAGATCCTTTTAAATTAAAAATGAAGTTTTAAATCAATCTAAAGTATATATGAGTAAACTTGGTCTGAC
AGTTACCAATGCTTAATCAGTGAGGCACCTATCTCAGCGATCTGTCTATTTCGTTCATCCATAGTTGCAT
TTAAATTTCCGAACTCTCCAAGGCCCTCGTCGGAAAATCTTCAAACCTTTCGTCCGATCCATCTTGCAGG
CTACCTCTCGAACGAACTATCGCAAGTCTCTTGGCCGGCCTTGCGCCTTGGCTATTGCTTGGCAGCGCCT
ATCGCCAGGTATTACTCCAATCCCGAATATCCGAGATCGGGATCACCCGAGAGAAGTTCAACCTACATCC
TCAATCCCGATCTATCCGAGATCCGAGGAATATCGAAATCGGGGCGCGCCTGGTGTACCGAGAACGATCC
TCTCAGTGCGAGTCTCGACGATCCATATCGTTGCTTGGCAGTCAGCCAGTCGGAATCCAGCTTGGGACCC
AGGAAGTCCAATCGTCAGATATTGTACTCAAGCCTGGTCACGGCAGCGTACCGATCTGTTTAAACCTAGA
TATTGATAGTCTGATCGGTCAACGTATAATCGAGTCCTAGCTTTTGCAAACATCTATCAAGAGACAGGAT
CAGCAGGAGGCTTTCGCATGAGTATTCAACATTTCCGTGTCGCCCTTATTCCCTTTTTTGCGGCATTTTG
CCTTCCTGTTTTTGCTCACCCAGAAACGCTGGTGAAAGTAAAAGATGCTGAAGATCAGTTGGGTGCGCGA
GTGGGTTACATCGAACTGGATCTCAACAGCGGTAAGATCCTTGAGAGTTTTCGCCCCGAAGAACGCTTTC
CAATGATGAGCACTTTTAAAGTTCTGCTATGTGGCGCGGTATTATCCCGTATTGACGCCGGGCAAGAGCA
ACTCGGTCGCCGCATACACTATTCTCAGAATGACTTGGTTGAGTATTCACCAGTCACAGAAAAGCATCTT
ACGGATGGCATGACAGTAAGAGAATTATGCAGTGCTGCCATAACCATGAGTGATAACACTGCGGCCAACT
TACTTCTGACAACGATTGGAGGACCGAAGGAGCTAACCGCTTTTTTGCACAACATGGGGGATCATGTAAC
TCGCCTTGATCGTTGGGAACCGGAGCTGAATGAAGCCATACCAAACGACGAGCGTGACACCACGATGCCT
GTAGCAATGGCAACAACCTTGCGTAAACTATTAACTGGCGAACTACTTACTCTAGCTTCCCGGCAACAGT
TGATAGACTGGATGGAGGCGGATAAAGTTGCAGGACCACTTCTGCGCTCGGCCCTTCCGGCTGGCTGGTT
TATTGCTGATAAATCTGGAGCCGGTGAGCGTGGGTCTCGCGGTATCATTGCAGCACTGGGGCCAGATGGT
AAGCCCTCCCGTATCGTAGTTATCTACACGACGGGGAGTCAGGCAACTATGGATGAACGAAATAGACAGA
TCGCTGAGATAGGTGCCTCACTGATTAAGCATTGGTAACCGATTCTAGGTGCATTGGCGCAGAAAAAAAT
GCCTGATGCGACGCTGCGCGTCTTATACTCCCACATATGCCAGATTCAGCAACGGATACGGCTTCCCCAA
CTTGCCCACTTCCATACGTGTCCTCCTTACCAGAAATTTATCCTTAAGATCCCGAATCGTTTAAACTCGA
CTCTGGCTCTATCGAATCTCCGTCGTTTCGAGCTTACGCGAACAGCCGTGGCGCTCATTTGCTCGTCGGG
CATCGAATCTCGTCAGCTATCGTCAGCTTACCTTTTTGGCAGCGATCGCGGCTCCCGACATCTTGGACCA
TTAGCTCCACAGGTATCTTCTTCCCTCTAGTGGTCATAACAGCAGCTTCAGCTACCTCTCAATTCAAAAA
ACCCCTCAAGACCCGTTTAGAGGCCCCAAGGGGTTATGCTATCAATCGTTGCGTTACACACACAAAAAAC
CAACACACATCCATCTTCGATGGATAGCGATTTTATTATCTAACTGCTGATCGAGTGTAGCCAGATCTAG
TAATCAATTACGGGGTCATTAGTTCATAGCCCATATATGGAGTTCCGCGTTACATAACTTACGGTAAATG
GCCCGCCTGGCTGACCGCCCAACGACCCCCGCCCATTGACGTCAATAATGACGTATGTTCCCATAGTAAC
GCCAATAGGGACTTTCCATTGACGTCAATGGGTGGAGTATTTACGGTAAACTGCCCACTTGGCAGTACAT
CAAGTGTATCATATGCCAAGTACGCCCCCTATTGACGTCAATGACGGTAAATGGCCCGCCTGGCATTATG
CCCAGTACATGACCTTATGGGACTTTCCTACTTGGCAGTACATCTACGTATTAGTCATCGCTATTACCAT
GCTGATGCGGTTTTGGCAGTACATCAATGGGCGTGGATAGCGGTTTGACTCACGGGGATTTCCAAGTCTC
CACCCCATTGACGTCAATGGGAGTTTGTTTTGGCACCAAAATCAACGGGACTTTCCAAAATGTCGTAACA
ACTCCGCCCCATTGACGCAAATGGGCGGTAGGCGTGTACGGTGGGAGGTCTATATAAGCAGAGCTGGTTT
AGTGAACCGTCAGATCGCCTGGAGACGCCATCCACGCTGTTTTGACCTCCATAGAAGACACCGGGACCGA
TCCAGCCTCCCCTCGAAGCTTACATGTGGTACCGAGCTCGGATCCTGAGAACTTCAGGGTGAGTCTATGG
GACCCTTGATGTTTTCTTTCCCCTTCTTTTCTATGGTTAAGTTCATGTCATAGGAAGGGGAGAAGTAACA
GGGTACACATATTGACCAAATCAGGGTAATTTTGCATTTGTAATTTTAAAAAATGCTTTCTTCTTTTAAT
ATACTTTTTTGTTTATCTTATTTCTAATACTTTCCCTAATCTCTTTCTTTCAGGGCAATAATGATACAAT
GTATCATGCCTCTTTGCACCATTCTAAAGAATAACAGTGATAATTTCTGGGTTAAGGCAATAGCAATATT
TCTGCATATAAATATTTCTGCATATAAATTGTAACTGATGTAAGAGGTTTCATATTGCTAATAGCAGCTA
CAATCCAGCTACCATTCTGCTTTTATTTTATGGTTGGGATAAGGCTGGATTATTCTGAGTCCAAGCTAGG
CCCTTTTGCTAATCATGTTCATACCTCTTATCTTCCTCCCACAGCTCCTGGGCAACGTGCTGGTCTGTGT
GCTGGCCCATCACTTTGGCAAAGGCGGCCGCC
